Addgene plasmid #35147: PH-Gab2-GFP
Depositing lab: Sergio Grinstein. Publication: Critical role for scaffolding adapter Gab2 in Fc gamma R-mediated phagocytosis. Gu H, Botelho RJ, Yu M, Grinstein S, Neel BG. J Cell Biol. 2003 Jun 23;161(6):1151-61. 10.1083/jcb.200212158 PubMed 12821647.
Backbone
  Vector backbone: pEGFP-C2
  Backbone manufacturer: Clontech
  Backbone size w/o insert (bp): 4700
  Vector type: Mammalian Expression
  Selectable markers: Neomycin (select with G418)
Growth in bacteria
  Bacterial resistance: Kanamycin, 50 μg/mL
  Growth temperature: 37°C
  Growth strain: DH5alpha
  Copy number: High Copy
Gene/Insert
  Gene/Insert name: Gab2 PH Domain(x2)
  Species: M. musculus (mouse)
  Mutation: Contains two copies of the PH domain of Gab2: aa 1-116
  Promoter: CMV
  Tag / fusion protein: EGFP (N terminal on backbone)
  Cloning method: Restriction Enzyme; 5′ cloning site XhoI (unknown if destroyed); 3′ cloning site XhoI (unknown if destroyed)
  Sequencing primers: 5′ EGFP-C
Terms and licenses: Academic/Nonprofit Terms; Industry Terms: Not Available to Industry
How to cite: PH-Gab2-GFP was a gift from Sergio Grinstein (Addgene plasmid # 35147 ; http://n2t.net/addgene:35147 ; RRID:Addgene_35147)
