[The description below was written by a language model from this plasmid's Addgene catalogue record.]
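Description:
PH-Gab2-GFP is a mammalian expression plasmid built on the Clontech pEGFP-C2 backbone (about 4.7 kb without insert). It is maintained in E. coli as a high-copy plasmid under kanamycin selection. The same backbone provides a neomycin resistance marker, so transfected mammalian cells can be selected with G418. No feature table accompanies the record, so details such as the origin of replication and polyadenylation signals are not explicitly listed.

The insert encodes the pleckstrin homology (PH) domain of mouse Gab2, a scaffolding adapter protein. The domain corresponds to amino acids 1-116 and is present in two copies. The insert was cloned into an XhoI site at both ends, and the record does not say whether these sites were preserved. Expression is driven by the CMV promoter, a strong constitutive promoter in mammalian cells. Despite the order suggested by the plasmid name, EGFP comes from the backbone and sits at the N terminus of the fusion, with the PH domains downstream of it.

PH domains commonly bind membrane phosphoinositides, and duplicating such a domain is a general way to increase the avidity of a fluorescent probe for its membrane target. The record does not state the lipid specificity of this domain. The associated publication concerns the role of Gab2 in Fc gamma receptor-mediated phagocytosis. This suggests the construct serves as a live-cell imaging reporter for following PH domain-dependent recruitment of Gab2 to membranes, for example during phagocytosis.
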