>Addgene plasmid #35147 | PH-Gab2-GFP | depositor partial sequence | sequence record 42781 | Forward Primer Sequence
CTCTCGGCATGGACGAGCTGTACAAGTCCGGCCGGACTCAGATCTCGAGTTTAGCCGGCGACATGAGCGG
CGGCGGCGGCGACGACGTGGTGTGTACCGGCTGGCTGAGGAAATCGCCTCCCGAGAAGAAGTTGAGGCGC
TATGCCTGGAAGAAACGCTGGTTTATACTTCGGAGTGGCCGAATGAGTGGAGATCCAGATGTTCTGGAAT
ACTACAAGAATGAGCACTCCAAGAAACCCCTGCGGATCATCAACCTGAACTTGTGTGAGCAGGTGGATGC
AGGCCTGACCTTCAACAAGAAAGAGCTGCAGGATAGTTTTGTGTTTGATATCAAGACCAGCGAGCGCACA
TTTTACCTGGTGGCTGAGACAGAGGCTGACATGAATAAGTGGGTCCAGAGCATCTGCCAGATCTGCGGCT
TCTAACCGAGTGAGAGTTTAGCCGGCGACATGAGCGGCGGCGGCGGCGACGACGTGGTGTGTACCGGCTG
GCTGAGGAAATCGCCTCCCGAGAAGAAGTTGAGGCGCTATGCCTGGAAGAAACGCTGGTTTATACTTCGG
AGTGGCCGAATGAGTGGAGATCCAGATGTTCTGGAATACTACAAGAATGAGCACTCCAAGAAACCCCTGC
GGATCATCAACCTGAACTTGTGTGAGCAGGTGGATGCAGGCCTGACCTTCAACAAGAAAGAGCTGCAGGA
TAGTTTTGTGTTTGATATCAAGACCAGCGAGCGCACATTTTACCTGGTGGCTGAGACAGAGGCTGACATG
AATAAGTGGGTCCAGAGCATCTG
