>Addgene plasmid #35147 | PH-Gab2-GFP | depositor partial sequence | sequence record 42782 | Reverse Primer Sequence
CGACGACGTGGTGTGTACCGGCTGGCTGAGGAAATCGCCTCCCGAGAAGAAGTTGAGGCGCTATGCCTGG
AAGAAACGCTGGTTTATACTTCGGAGTGGCCGAATGAGTGGAGATCCAGATGTTCTGGAATACTACAAGA
ATGAGCACTCCAAGAAACCCCTGCGGATCATCAACCTGAACTTGTGTGAGCAGGTGGATGCAGGCCTGAC
CTTCAACAAGAAAGAGCTGCAGGATAGTTTTGTGTTTGATATCAAGACCAGCGAGCGCACATTTTACCTG
GTGGCTGAGACAGAGGCTGACATGAATAAGTGGGTCCAGAGCATCTGCCAGATCTGCGGCTTCTAACCGA
GTGAGAGTTTAGCCGGCGACATGAGCGGCGGCGGCGGCGACGACGTGGTGTGTACCGGCTGGCTGAGGAA
ATCGCCTCCCGAGAAGAAGTTGAGGCGCTATGCCTGGAAGAAACGCTGGTTTATACTTCGGAGTGGCCGA
ATGAGTGGAGATCCAGATGTTCTGGAATACTACAAGAATGAGCACTCCAAGAAACCCCTGCGGATCATCA
ACCTGAACTTGTGTGAGCAGGTGGATGCAGGCCTGACCTTCAACAAGAAAGAGCTGCAGGATAGTTTTGT
GTTTGATATCAAGACCAGCGAGCGCACATTTTACCTGGTGGCTGAGACAGAGGCTGACATGAATAAGTGG
GTCCAGAGCATCTGCCAGATCTGCGGCTTCTAACTCGAGCTCAAGCTTCGAATTCTGCAGTCGACGGTAC
CGCGGGCCCGGGATCCACCGATCT
