>Addgene plasmid #35147 | PH-Gab2-GFP | addgene partial sequence | sequence record 43439 | EGFP-C 5'-CATGGTCCTGCTGGAGTTCGTG-3'
AGCTGTCAGTCCGGCCGGACTCAGATCTCGAGTTTAGCCGGCGACATGAGCGGCGGCGGCGGCGACGACG
TGGTGTGTACCGGCTGGCTGAGGAAATCGCCTCCCGAGAAGAAGTTGAGGCGCTATGCCTGGAAGAAACG
CTGGTTTATACTTCGGAGTGGCCGAATGAGTGGAGATCCAGATGTTCTGGAATACTACAAGAATGAGCAC
TCCAAGAAACCCCTGCGGATCATCAACCTGAACTTGTGTGAGCAGGTGGATGCAGGCCTGACCTTCAACA
AGAAAGAGCTGCAGGATAGTTTTGTGTTTGATATCAAGACCAGCGAGCGCACATTTTACCTGGTGGCTGA
GACAGAGGCTGACATGAATAAGTGGGTCCAGAGCATCTGCCAGATCTGCGGCTTCTAACCGAGTGAGAGT
TTAGCCGGCGACATGAGCGGCGGCGGCGGCGACGACGTGGTGTGTACCGGCTGGCTGAGGAAATCGCCTC
CCGAGAAGAAGTTGAGGCGCTATGCCTGGAAGAAACGCTGGTTTATACTTCGGAGTGGCCGAATGAGTGG
AGATCCAGATGTTCTGGAATACTACAAGAATGAGCACTCCAAGAAACCCCTGCGGATCATCAACCTGAAC
TTGTGTGAGCAGGTGGATGCAGGCCTGACCTTCAACAAGAAAGAGCTGCAGGATAGTTTTGTGTTTGATA
TCAAGACCAGCGAGCGCACATTTTACCTGGTGGCTGAGACAGAGGCTGACATGAATAAGTGGGTCCAGAG
CATCTGCCAGATCTGCGGC
